>Addgene plasmid #67548 | pCfB2195 | depositor full sequence | sequence record 116389 | pCfB2195 sequence 6380 bps
CAACGGAATGCGTGCGATCGCGTGCATTCATCCGCTCTAACCGAAAAGGAAGGAGTTAGACAACCTGAAG
TCTAGGTCCCTATTTATTTTTTTATAGTTATGTTAGTATTAAGAACGTTATTTATATTTCAAATTTTTCT
TTTTTTTCTGTACAGACGCGTGTACGCATGTAACATTATACTGAAAACCTTGCTTGAGAAGGTTTTGGGA
CGCTCGAAGATCGCGTCAGCTGAAGCTTCGTACGCTGCAGGTCGACAACCCTTAATATAACTTCGTATAA
TGTATGCTATACGAAGTTATTAGGTCTAGAGATCTGTTTAGCTTGCCTCGTCCCCGCCGGGTCACCCGGC
CAGCGACATGGAGGCCCAGAATACCCTCCTTGACAGTCTTGACGTGCGCAGCTCAGGGGCATGATGTGAC
TGTCGCCCGTACATTTAGCCCATACATCCCCATGTATAATCATTTGCATCCATACATTTTGATGGCCGCA
CGGCGCGAAGCAAAAATTACGGCTCCTCGCTGCAGACCTGCGAGCAGGGAAACGCTCCCCTCACAGACGC
GTTGAATTGTCCCCACGCCGCGCCCCTGTAGAGAAATATAAAAGGTTAGGATTTGCCACTGAGGTTCTTC
TTTCATATACTTCCTTTTAAAATCTTGCTAGGATACAGTTCTCACATCACATCCGAACATAAACAACCAT
GGGTAAAAAGCCTGAACTCACCGCGACGTCTGTCGAGAAGTTTCTGATCGAAAAGTTCGACAGCGTCTCC
GACCTGATGCAGCTCTCGGAGGGCGAAGAATCTCGTGCTTTCAGCTTCGATGTAGGAGGGCGTGGATATG
TCCTGCGGGTAAATAGCTGCGCCGATGGTTTCTACAAAGATCGTTATGTTTATCGGCACTTTGCATCGGC
CGCGCTCCCGATTCCGGAAGTGCTTGACATTGGGGAATTCAGCGAGAGCCTGACCTATTGCATCTCCCGC
CGTGCACAGGGTGTCACGTTGCAAGACCTGCCTGAAACCGAACTGCCCGCTGTTCTGCAGCCGGTCGCGG
AGGCAATGGATGCCATTGCTGCGGCCGATCTTAGCCAGACGAGCGGGTTCGGCCCATTCGGACCGCAAGG
AATCGGTCAATACACTACATGGCGTGATTTCATATGCGCGATTGCTGATCCCCATGTGTATCACTGGCAA
ACTGTGATGGACGACACCGTCAGTGCGTCCGTCGCGCAGGCTCTCGATGAGCTGATGCTTTGGGCCGAGG
ACTGCCCCGAAGTCCGGCACCTCGTGCACGCGGATTTCGGCTCCAACAATGTCCTGACGGACAATGGCCG
CATAACAGCGGTCATTGACTGGAGCGAGGCGATGTTCGGGGATTCCCAATACGAGGTCGCCAACATCTTC
TTCTGGAGGCCGTGGTTGGCTTGTATGGAGCAGCAGACGCGCTACTTCGAGCGGAGGCATCCGGAGCTTG
CAGGATCGCCGCGGCTCCGGGCGTATATGCTCCGCATTGGTCTTGACCAACTCTATCAGAGCTTGGTTGA
CGGCAATTTCGATGATGCAGCTTGGGCGCAGGGTCGATGCGACGCAATCGTCCGATCCGGAGCCGGGACT
GTCGGGCGTACACAAATCGCCCGCAGAAGCGCGGCCGTCTGGACCGATGGCTGTGTAGAAGTACTCGCCG
ATAGTGGAAACCGACGCCCCAGCACTCGTCCGAGGGCAAAGGAATAATCAGTACTGACAATAAAAAGATT
CTTGTTTTCAAGAACTTGTCATTTGTATAGTTTTTTTATATTGTAGTTGTTCTATTTTAATCAAATGTTA
GCGTGATTTATATTTTTTTTCGCCTCGACATCATCTGCCCAGATGCGAAGTTAAGTGCGCAGAAAGTAAT
ATCATGCGTCAATCGTATGTGAATGCTGGTCGCTATACTGCTGTCGATTCGATACTAACGCCGCCATCCA
GTGTCGAAAACGAGCTCTCGAGAACCCTTAATATAACTTCGTATAATGTATGCTATACGAAGTTATTAGG
TGATATCAGATCCACTAGTGGCCTATGCACCCAATTCGCCCTATAGTGAGTCGTATTACGCGCGCTCACT
GGCCGTCGTTTTACAACGTCGTGACTGGGAAAACCCTGGCGTTACCCCTGCAGGACTAGTGCTGAGGCAT
TAATTTACGTGGATTGAGCCAGCAATACAGATCATTATTAAACTGTTTTGTACATGATGTTAGTATATAA
TCGTAAAGCTTTTCTAATATGTATACCTTATACATGGAACTCCACAGAACTTGCAAACATACCAAAAATC
CTTTATTCTTGTTCACTCATTTTACATCAAAAAATAATATTTCAGTTATTAAGGAAAATAAAAAAATAGA
TTAGAGAAGCATTTTGAAGAAATAGTATATTCTTTTATTGAACCTAAGAGCGTGATATTTTTACTCGAAA
TAAAATACGAAAAATCTATACACTCATCTTTCCGACTACTATTGGCTCCTGCTCAAAAAAAGAGGGAAAA
AAAGCTCCAAAATTCTATCTTTTCCTATCGCTCCTGTCCTATCCTTATTACGTTCATTACTATTTTAATA
CTATCCATTCTTTTATTTTCAGTCTAAAAAAAACATTTCTCATAACGGGAAAAGCAAAAAAATGTCAAGC
TTATACATCAAAACACCACTGCATGCATTATCTGCTGGTCCGGATTCTCAATTAAGACCTCAGCGCGGCC
GCAAATTTAAATAAAATGAAGTGAAGTTCCTATACTTTCTAGAGAATAGGAACTTCTATAGTGAGTCGAA
TAAGGGCGACACAAAATTTATTCTAAATGCATAATAAATACTGATAACATCTTATAGTTTGTATTATATT
TTGTATTATCGTTGACATGTATAATTTTGATATCAAAAACTGATTTTCCCTTTATTATTTTCGAGATTTA
TTTTCTTAATTCTCTTTAACAAACTAGAAATATTGTATATACAAAAAATCATAAATAATAGATGAATAGT
TTAATTATAGGTGTTCATCAATCGAAAAAGCAACGTATCTTATTTAAAGTGCGTTGCTTTTTTCTCATTT
ATAAGGTTAAATAATTCTCATATATCAAGCAAAGTGACAGGCGCCCTTAAATATTCTGACAAATGCTCTT
TCCCTAAACTCCCCCCATAAAAAAACCCGCCGAAGCGGGTTTTTACGTTATTTGCGGATTAACGATTACT
CGTTATCAGAACCGCCCAGGGGGCCCGAGCTTAAGACTGGCCGTCGTTTTACAACACAGAAAGAGTTTGT
AGAAACGCAAAAAGGCCATCCGTCAGGGGCCTTCTGCTTAGTTTGATGCCTGGCAGTTCCCTACTCTCGC
CTTCCGCTTCCTCGCTCACTGACTCGCTGCGCTCGGTCGTTCGGCTGCGGCGAGCGGTATCAGCTCACTC
AAAGGCGGTAATACGGTTATCCACAGAATCAGGGGATAACGCAGGAAAGAACATGTGAGCAAAAGGCCAG
CAAAAGGCCAGGAACCGTAAAAAGGCCGCGTTGCTGGCGTTTTTCCATAGGCTCCGCCCCCCTGACGAGC
ATCACAAAAATCGACGCTCAAGTCAGAGGTGGCGAAACCCGACAGGACTATAAAGATACCAGGCGTTTCC
CCCTGGAAGCTCCCTCGTGCGCTCTCCTGTTCCGACCCTGCCGCTTACCGGATACCTGTCCGCCTTTCTC
CCTTCGGGAAGCGTGGCGCTTTCTCATAGCTCACGCTGTAGGTATCTCAGTTCGGTGTAGGTCGTTCGCT
CCAAGCTGGGCTGTGTGCACGAACCCCCCGTTCAGCCCGACCGCTGCGCCTTATCCGGTAACTATCGTCT
TGAGTCCAACCCGGTAAGACACGACTTATCGCCACTGGCAGCAGCCACTGGTAACAGGATTAGCAGAGCG
AGGTATGTAGGCGGTGCTACAGAGTTCTTGAAGTGGTGGGCTAACTACGGCTACACTAGAAGAACAGTAT
TTGGTATCTGCGCTCTGCTGAAGCCAGTTACCTTCGGAAAAAGAGTTGGTAGCTCTTGATCCGGCAAACA
AACCACCGCTGGTAGCGGTGGTTTTTTTGTTTGCAAGCAGCAGATTACGCGCAGAAAAAAAGGATCTCAA
GAAGATCCTTTGATCTTTTCTACGGGGTCTGACGCTCAGTGGAACGACGCGCGCGTAACTCACGTTAAGG
GATTTTGGTCATGAGCTTGCGCCGTCCCGTCAAGTCAGCGTAATGCTCTGCTTTTACCAATGCTTAATCA
GTGAGGCACCTATCTCAGCGATCTGTCTATTTCGTTCATCCATAGTTGCCTGACTCCCCGTCGTGTAGAT
AACTACGATACGGGAGGGCTTACCATCTGGCCCCAGCGCTGCGATGATACCGCGAGAACCACGCTCACCG
GCTCCGGATTTATCAGCAATAAACCAGCCAGCCGGAAGGGCCGAGCGCAGAAGTGGTCCTGCAACTTTAT
CCGCCTCCATCCAGTCTATTAATTGTTGCCGGGAAGCTAGAGTAAGTAGTTCGCCAGTTAATAGTTTGCG
CAACGTTGTTGCCATCGCTACAGGCATCGTGGTGTCACGCTCGTCGTTTGGTATGGCTTCATTCAGCTCC
GGTTCCCAACGATCAAGGCGAGTTACATGATCCCCCATGTTGTGCAAAAAAGCGGTTAGCTCCTTCGGTC
CTCCGATCGTTGTCAGAAGTAAGTTGGCCGCAGTGTTATCACTCATGGTTATGGCAGCACTGCATAATTC
TCTTACTGTCATGCCATCCGTAAGATGCTTTTCTGTGACTGGTGAGTACTCAACCAAGTCATTCTGAGAA
TAGTGTATGCGGCGACCGAGTTGCTCTTGCCCGGCGTCAATACGGGATAATACCGCGCCACATAGCAGAA
CTTTAAAAGTGCTCATCATTGGAAAACGTTCTTCGGGGCGAAAACTCTCAAGGATCTTACCGCTGTTGAG
ATCCAGTTCGATGTAACCCACTCGTGCACCCAACTGATCTTCAGCATCTTTTACTTTCACCAGCGTTTCT
GGGTGAGCAAAAACAGGAAGGCAAAATGCCGCAAAAAAGGGAATAAGGGCGACACGGAAATGTTGAATAC
TCATATTCTTCCTTTTTCAATATTATTGAAGCATTTATCAGGGTTATTGTCTCATGAGCGGATACATATT
TGAATGTATTTAGAAAAATAAACAAATAGGGGTCAGTGTTACAACCAATTAACCAATTCTGAACATTATC
GCGAGCCCATTTATACCTGAATATGGCTCATAACACCCCTTGTTTGCCTGGCGGCAGTAGCGCGGTGGTC
CCACCTGACCCCATGCCGAACTCAGAAGTGAAACGCCGTAGCGCCGATGGTAGTGTGGGGACTCCCCATG
CGAGAGTAGGGAACTGCCAGGCATCAAATAAAACGAAAGGCTCAGTCGAAAGACTGGGCCTTTCGCCCGG
GCTAATTATGGGGTGTCGCCCTTATTCGACTCTATAGTGAAGTTCCTATTCTCTAGAAAGTATAGGAACT
TCTGAAGTGGGGATTTAAATGCGGCCGCGCTGAGGGTTTAATAGTTACTTGCTCTATGCGTTTGCGCATC
CTCTTTTTACTTTTTTTTTTTCAGTAAAGCCTAAGCATAAATCGTTTTATACGTACGACACGTTCAACTT
TTCTTGGTTAGTAGTGGCAATCTCTGCAATACATACAGGGAGTCATGGTCTATCATCTTGTCCAATCAAA
GAAGCATCGGTTCAGATCGAGCAAACTGTAGGGAGAAAGGAAAGTAGAAATGCAGAGTGTGCTATATGTC
CAATCTCGGTTTTGTAGTTTGGATGTCATTAGAGATCTACCACCCAACCGGCTGCTTTCATGTGGAACAG
AAAAGAAATCGGGGCGCTTCCTCTTCTGTATTCCTTTAGTTAACGTTTTTATTCAGCCATCTAACCATCA
TACCCCCATACGGTAACAAAACCTCTTCTAAGAAAAGAAGTCTCTGCTCCTCCGCCATCTTATTTTTATT
CGCTGCGCGCGTTTATTGTCGCATCGCTGGCCAGCAAAAAATTGGTTGCCTTTTTTTACCTAAAAAAGAC
ACATCTAACTGATTAGTTTTCCGTTTTAGGATATTGACGCCAAGCGTGCGTCTGATTATTAAGTCCTCAG
CGAGCTCGCATGGAATGCGTGCGATGAGCGACCTCATGCTATACCTGAGAAAGCAACCTGACCTACAGGA
AAGAGTTACTCAAGAATAAGAATTTTCGTTTTAAAACCTAAGAGTCACTTTAAAATTTGTATACACTTAT
TTTTTTTATAACTTATTTAATAATAAAAATCATAAATCATAAGAAATTCGCTTATTTAGAAGTGTCAACA
ACGTATCTAC
Features (pLannotate 1.2.2; 20 found; start..end, strand, type, name):
     30..219     +  terminator     CYC1 terminator: S. cerevisiae CYC1; transcription terminator for CYC1
    267..300     -  protein_bind   loxP: Cre-mediated recombination occurs in the 8-bp core sequence (GCATACAT). Cre recombinase
    355..698     +  promoter       TEF promoter: Ashbya gossypii TEF promoter
    705..1726    +  CDS            HygR (fragment): aminoglycoside phosphotransferase from E. coli; aph(4)-Ia; confers resistance to hygromycin
   1733..1930    +  terminator     TEF terminator: Ashbya gossypii TEF terminator
   1993..2026    -  protein_bind   loxP: Cre-mediated recombination occurs in the 8-bp core sequence (GCATACAT). Cre recombinase
   2070..2088    -  promoter       T7 promoter: promoter for bacteriophage T7 RNA polymerase
   2096..2147    +  CDS            lacZα (fragment): LacZα fragment of β-galactosidase; lacZ fragment
   2652..2711    +  CDS            ASH1 (fragment): ASH1_YEAST - Experimental evidence at protein level: Swiss-Prot protein existence level 1. Component of the RPD3C(L) histone deacetylase complex (HDAC). Responsible for the deacetylation of lysine residues on the N-terminal part of the core histones (H2A, H2B, H3 and H4). Histone deacetylation gives a tag for epigenetic repression and plays an important role in transcriptional regulation, cell cycle progression and developmental events. ASH1 is necessary to repress HO in daughter cells to block mating-type switching through its binding to HO promoter 5'-YTGAT-3' sites. Also involved in pseudoh
   2753..2786    -  protein_bind   FRT (minimal): supports FLP-mediated excision but not integration (Turan and Bode, 2011) FLP recombinase from the Saccharomyces cerevisiae 2μ plasmid
   3256..3275    +  CDS            lacZα (fragment): LacZα fragment of β-galactosidase; lacZ fragment
   3300..3317    -  terminator     rrnB T2 terminator (fragment): transcription terminator T2 from the E. coli rrnB gene
   3542..4130    -  rep_origin     ori: high-copy-number ColE1/pMB1/pBR322/pUC origin of replication
   4254..5114    -  CDS            AmpR: β-lactamase; bla; confers resistance to ampicillin, carbenicillin, and related antibiotics
   5117..5213    -  promoter       AmpR promoter (fragment): bla
   5243..5267    -  CDS            KanR (fragment): aminoglycoside phosphotransferase; aph(3')-Ia; confers resistance to kanamycin
   5296..5411    +  ncRNA          5S rRNA: Accession: RF00001 - 5S ribosomal RNA
   5415..5455    +  terminator     rrnB T1 terminator (fragment): transcription terminator T1 from the E. coli rrnB gene
   5499..5532    +  protein_bind   FRT (minimal): supports FLP-mediated excision but not integration (Turan and Bode, 2011) FLP recombinase from the Saccharomyces cerevisiae 2μ plasmid
   6186..6351    -  terminator     ADH1 terminator: S. cerevisiae ADH1; transcription terminator for the S. cerevisiae alcohol dehydrogenase 1 (ADH1) gene
