[The description below was written by a language model from this plasmid's Addgene catalogue record and pLannotate feature annotations shown in this document.]
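Description:
pCfB2195 is an empty-backbone integrative vector from the EasyClone 2.0 toolkit for stable gene expression in Saccharomyces cerevisiae, including industrial strains. The 6,380 bp plasmid has no yeast replication origin. It is designed to integrate into the XI-3 chromosomal location, so cloned genes are maintained as a chromosomal copy rather than on an episome. In E. coli it is propagated as a high-copy plasmid through a ColE1/pUC-type origin and selected with the ampicillin resistance gene (β-lactamase).

The yeast selection cassette is hphMX: a hygromycin phosphotransferase coding sequence driven by the Ashbya gossypii TEF promoter and closed by the TEF terminator. Because this marker is dominant, it can be used in prototrophic strains that lack auxotrophic mutations. Two loxP sites flank the cassette, so Cre recombinase can excise the marker after integration and allow it to be reused in later rounds of engineering. The record describes a USER cloning site for inserting genes and promoters. It is not annotated in the feature table, but the ADH1 and CYC1 terminators lie in opposite orientations on either side of the sequence origin. This is consistent with a cloning site between them that takes one or two expression units, each ending in its own terminator. No promoter for the payload is present, so it must be supplied with the insert.

The XI-3 homology arms are not explicitly annotated and presumably lie in the unannotated stretches flanking the cassette. The table also lists minimal FRT sites, rrnB terminator pieces, and short lacZα, KanR and ASH1 fragments. These appear to be backbone remnants or chance matches, and the record gives them no stated function.
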