Addgene plasmid #67548: pCfB2195
Purpose: (Empty Backbone) EasyClone system-based yeast integrative vector carrying loxP-flanked hphMX marker, integration into S. cerevisiae XI-3 chromosomal location, USER site for cloning, amp resistance
Depositing lab: Irina Borodina. Depositing organization: Danmarks Tekniske Universitet. Publication: EasyClone 2.0: expanded toolkit of integrative vectors for stable gene expression in industrial Saccharomyces cerevisiae strains. Stovicek V, Borja GM, Forster J, Borodina I. J Ind Microbiol Biotechnol. 2015 Sep 16. 10.1007/s10295-015-1684-8 PubMed 26376869.
Backbone
  Vector backbone: EasyClone
  Backbone size (bp): 6380
  Vector type: Yeast Expression, Cre/Lox ; integrative
  Selectable markers: Hygromycin
Growth in bacteria
  Bacterial resistance: Ampicillin, 100 μg/mL
  Growth temperature: 37°C
  Growth strain: DH5alpha
  Copy number: High Copy
Terms and licenses: Academic/Nonprofit Terms; Industry Terms: Not Available to Industry
How to cite: pCfB2195 was a gift from Irina Borodina (Addgene plasmid # 67548 ; http://n2t.net/addgene:67548 ; RRID:Addgene_67548)
