>Addgene plasmid #67548 | pCfB2195 | addgene partial sequence | sequence record 127900 | pHybLex_rev 5'-GAGTCACTTTAAAATTTGTATACAC-3'
TAAAAATCATAAATCATAAGAAATTCGCTTATTTAGAAGTGTCAACAACGTATCTACCAACGGAATGCGT
GCGATCGCGTGCATTCATCCGCTCTAACCGAAAAGGAAGGAGTTAGACAACCTGAAGTCTAGGTCCCTAT
TTATTTTTTTATAGTTATGTTAGTATTAAGAACGTTATTTATATTTCAAATTTTTCTTTTTTTTCTGTAC
AGACGCGTGTACGCATGTAACATTATACTGAAAACCTTGCTTGAGAAGGTTTTGGGACGCTCGAAGATCG
CGTCAGCTGAAGCTTCGTACGCTGCAGGTCGACAACCCTTAATATAACTTCGTATAATGTATGCTATACG
AAGTTATTAGGTCTAGAGATCTGTTTAGCTTGCCTCGTCCCCGCCGGGTCACCCGGCCAGCGACATGGAG
GCCCAGAATACCCTCCTTGACAGTCTTGACGTGCGCAGCTCAGGGGCATGATGTGACTGTCGCCCGTACA
TTTAGCCCATACATCCCCATGTATAATCATTTGCATCCATACATTTTGATGGCCGCACGGCGCGAAGCAA
AAATTACGGCTCCTCGCTGCAGACCTGCGAGCAGGGAAACGCTCCCCTCACAGACGCGTTGAATTGTCCC
CACGCCGCGCCCCTGTAGAGAAATATAAAAGGTTAGGATTTGCCACTGAGGTTCTTCTTTCATATACTTC
CTTTTAAAATCTTGCTAGGATACAGTTCTCACATCACATCCGAACATAAACAACCATGGGTAAAAAGCCT
GAACTCACCGCGACGTCTGTCGAGAAGTTTCTGA
