>Addgene plasmid #67548 | pCfB2195 | addgene partial sequence | sequence record 127901 | pENTR-R 5'-ATGGCTCATAACACCCCTTG-3'
CGCGGTGGTCCCACCTGACCCCATGCCGAACTCAGAAGTGAAACGCCGTAGCGCCGATGGTAGTGTGGGG
ACTCCCCATGCGAGAGTAGGGAACTGCCAGGCATCAAATAAAACGAAAGGCTCAGTCGAAAGACTGGGCC
TTTCGCCCGGGCTAATTATGGGGTGTCGCCCTTATTCGACTCTATAGTGAAGTTCCTATTCTCTAGAAAG
TATAGGAACTTCTGAAGTGGGGATTTAAATGCGGCCGCGCTGAGGGTTTAATAGTTACTTGCTCTATGCG
TTTGCGCATCCTCTTTTTACTTTTTTTTTTTCAGTAAAGCCTAAGCATAAATCGTTTTATACGTACGACA
CGTTCAACTTTTCTTGGTTAGTAGTGGCAATCTCTGCAATACATACAGGGAGTCATGGTCTATCATCTTG
TCCAATCAAAGAAGCATCGGTTCAGATCGAGCAAACTGTAGGGAGAAAGGAAAGTAGAAATGCAGAGTGT
GCTATATGTCCAATCTCGGTTTTGTAGTTTGGATGTCATTAGAGATCTACCACCCAACCGGCTGCTTTCA
TGTGGAACAGAAAAGAAATCGGGGCGCTTCCTCTTCTGTATTCCTTTAGTTAACGTTTTTATTCAGCCAT
CTAACCATCATACCCCCATACGGTAACAAAACCTCTTCTAAGAAAAGAAGTCTCTGCTCCTCCGCCATCT
TATTTTTATTCGCTGCGCGCGTTTATTGTCGCATCGCTGGCCAGCAAAAAATTGGTTGCCTTTTTTTACC
TAAAAAAGACACATCTAACTGATTAGTTTTCCGTTTTAGGA
