>Addgene plasmid #67548 | pCfB2195 | addgene partial sequence | sequence record 127902 | L4440 5'-AGCGAGTCAGTGAGCGAG-3'
AGCAGAAGGCCCCTGACGGATGGCCTTTTTGCGTTTCTACAAACTCTTTCTGTGTTGTAAAACGACGGCC
AGTCTTAAGCTCGGGCCCCCTGGGCGGTTCTGATAACGAGTAATCGTTAATCCGCAAATAACGTAAAAAC
CCGCTTCGGCGGGTTTTTTTATGGGGGGAGTTTAGGGAAAGAGCATTTGTCAGAATATTTAAGGGCGCCT
GTCACTTTGCTTGATATATGAGAATTATTTAACCTTATAAATGAGAAAAAAGCAACGCACTTTAAATAAG
ATACGTTGCTTTTTCGATTGATGAACACCTATAATTAAACTATTCATCTATTATTTATGATTTTTTGTAT
ATACAATATTTCTAGTTTGTTAAAGAGAATTAAGAAAATAAATCTCGAAAATAATAAAGGGAAAATCAGT
TTTTGATATCAAAATTATACATGTCAACGATAATACAAAATATAATACAAACTATAAGATGTTATCAGTA
TTTATTATGCATTTAGAATAAATTTTGTGTCGCCCTTATTCGACTCACTATAGAAGTTCCTATTCTCTAG
AAAGTATAGGAACTTCACTTCATTTTATTTAAATTTGCGGCCGCGCTGAGGTCTTAATTGAGAATCCGGA
CCAGCAGATAATGCATGCAGTGGTGTTTTGATGTATAAGCTTGACATTTTTTTGCTTTTCCCGTTATGAG
AAATGTTTTTTTTAGACTGAAAATAAAAGAATGGATAGTATTAAAATAGTAATGAACGTAATAAGGATAG
GACAGGA
